Addgene plasmid #81574: pDONR223_TRAF3_p.N312S
Purpose: Gateway Donor vector containing TRAF3 , part of the Target Accelerator Plasmid Collection.
Depositing lab: Jesse Boehm & William Hahn & David Root. Depositing organization: Broad Institute. Publication: Systematic Functional Interrogation of Rare Cancer Variants Identifies Oncogenic Alleles. Kim E, Ilic N, Shrestha Y, Zou L, Kamburov A, Zhu C, Yang X, Lubonja R, Tran N, Nguyen C, Lawrence MS, Piccioni F, Bagul M, Doench JG, Chouinard CR, Wu X, Hogstrom L, Natoli T, Tamayo P, Horn H, Corsello SM, Lage K, Root DE, Subramanian A, Golub TR, Getz G, Boehm JS, Hahn WC. Cancer Discov. 2016 Jul;6(7):714-26. doi: 10.1158/2159-8290.CD-16-0160. Epub 2016 May 4. PubMed 27147599.
Backbone
  Vector backbone: pDONR223
  Backbone manufacturer: Invitrogen
  Backbone size w/o insert (bp): 2790
  Vector type: Gateway Entry vector
Growth in bacteria
  Bacterial resistance: Spectinomycin, 50 μg/mL
  Growth temperature: 37°C
  Growth strain: DH5alpha
  Copy number: High Copy
Gene/Insert
  Gene/Insert name: TRAF3
  Species: H. sapiens (human)
  Mutation: K5R; N312S
  GenBank ID: NM_145725.2
  Entrez Gene: TRAF3 (a.k.a. CAP-1, CAP1, CD40bp, CRAF1, IIAE5, LAP1, RNF118)
  Promoter: None
  Cloning method: Gateway Cloning
  Sequencing primers: 5′ M13pUC-fwd; 3′ M13-Rev
Terms and licenses: Academic/Nonprofit Terms; Industry Terms: Not Available to Industry
Depositor comments: Closed state: stop codon immediately follows insert
How to cite: pDONR223_TRAF3_p.N312S was a gift from Jesse Boehm & William Hahn & David Root (Addgene plasmid # 81574 ; http://n2t.net/addgene:81574 ; RRID:Addgene_81574)
