[The description below was written by a language model from this plasmid's Addgene catalogue record and pLannotate feature annotations shown in this document.]
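Description:
pDONR223_TRAF3_p.N312S is a Gateway entry clone built on the Invitrogen pDONR223 backbone, carrying a variant human TRAF3 open reading frame as part of the Target Accelerator Plasmid Collection. It is a bacterial propagation and shuttling plasmid rather than an expression vector. The sequenced record is about 4.5 kb and contains a high-copy ColE1/pUC-type origin. An aadA (SmR) aminoglycoside adenylyltransferase gene confers spectinomycin resistance, preceded by a class 1 integron Pc promoter fragment and a short remnant of a gentamicin resistance gene. rrnB T1 and T2 terminators in the backbone help insulate the cloning region from read-through transcription. Small lacZα and lacI fragments are also annotated but appear to be non-functional leftovers.

The payload is the TRAF3 coding sequence, about 1.7 kb and referenced to a human RefSeq transcript, flanked on both sides by attL recombination sites. The annotation tool labels both as attL3-type mutants. These sites allow the ORF to be moved by an LR Clonase reaction into any compatible Gateway destination vector. The insert carries the N312S substitution named in the plasmid title, and the record also lists K5R. It is in the "closed" configuration, with a stop codon immediately after the ORF, so it yields native C-termini and is not suited to C-terminal fusions. No promoter drives the insert. The only nearby promoter element is a T7 promoter beyond the 3′ attL site, oriented back toward the insert on the antisense strand.

TRAF3 is an adaptor and E3 ligase component that regulates NF-κB and MAP kinase signalling. The associated collection was assembled for systematic functional testing of rare cancer-associated alleles, which is the intended use after transfer into expression vectors.
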