Features (pLannotate 1.2.2; 12 found; start..end, strand, type, name):
     38..74      -  CDS            lacZα (fragment): LacZα fragment of β-galactosidase; lacZ fragment
     91..186     +  protein_bind   attL3: mutant version of attL; recombination site for the Gateway® LR reaction LR Clonase™
    192..1895    +  CDS            TRAF3: TRAF3_HUMAN - Also known as CAP1, CRAF1. Experimental evidence at protein level: Swiss-Prot protein existence level 1. Regulates pathways leading to the activation of NF-kappa-B and MAP kinases, and plays a central role in the regulation of B-cell survival. Part of signaling pathways leading to the production of cytokines and interferon. Required for normal antibody isotype switching from IgM to IgG. Plays a role T-cell dependent immune responses. Plays a role in the regulation of antiviral responses. Is an essential constituent of several E3 ubiquitin-protein ligase complexes. May have E3 ubi
   1903..1998    -  protein_bind   attL3: mutant version of attL; recombination site for the Gateway® LR reaction LR Clonase™
   2017..2035    -  promoter       T7 promoter: promoter for bacteriophage T7 RNA polymerase
   2225..2248    +  promoter       Pc promoter (fragment): intI1 (promoter lies within the coding sequence); class 1 integron promoter
   2424..2480    +  CDS            GmR (fragment): gentamycin acetyltransferase; aacC1; confers resistance to gentamycin
   2487..3278    +  CDS            SmR: aminoglycoside adenylyltransferase (Murphy, 1985); aadA; confers resistance to spectinomycin and streptomycin
   3371..3959    +  rep_origin     ori: high-copy-number ColE1/pMB1/pBR322/pUC origin of replication
   4142..4234    +  CDS            lacI (fragment): lac repressor; lacI; The lac repressor binds to the lac operator to inhibit transcription in E. coli. This inhibition can be relieved by adding lactose or isopropyl-β-D-thiogalactopyranoside (IPTG).
   4289..4316    -  terminator     rrnB T2 terminator: transcription terminator T2 from the E. coli rrnB gene
   4448..4491    +  terminator     rrnB T1 terminator: Escherichia coli rrnB; transcription terminator T1 from the E. coli rrnB gene
>Addgene plasmid #81574 | pDONR223_TRAF3_p.N312S | addgene full sequence | sequence record 166945 | Addgene NGS Result
GGCAGTTCCCTACTCTCGCGTTAACGCTAGCATGGATGTTTTCCCAGTCACGACGTTGTAAAACGACGGC
CAGTCTTAAGCTCGGGCCCCAAATAATGATTTTATTTTGACTGATAGTGACCTGTTCGTTGCAACAAATT
GATGAGCAATGCTTTTTTATAATGCCAACTTTGTACAAAAAAGTTGGCACCATGGAGTCGAGTAGAAAGA
TGGACTCTCCTGGCGCGCTGCAGACTAACCCGCCGCTAAAGCTGCACACTGACCGCAGTGCTGGGACGCC
AGTTTTTGTCCCTGAACAAGGAGGTTACAAGGAAAAGTTTGTGAAGACCGTGGAGGACAAGTACAAGTGT
GAGAAGTGCCACCTGGTGCTGTGCAGCCCGAAGCAGACCGAGTGTGGGCACCGCTTCTGCGAGAGCTGCA
TGGCGGCCCTGCTGAGCTCTTCAAGTCCAAAATGTACAGCGTGTCAAGAGAGCATCGTTAAAGATAAGGT
GTTTAAGGATAATTGCTGCAAGAGAGAAATTCTGGCTCTTCAGATCTATTGTCGGAATGAAAGCAGAGGT
TGTGCAGAGCAGTTAATGCTGGGACATCTGCTGGTGCATTTAAAAAATGATTGCCATTTTGAAGAACTTC
CATGTGTGCGTCCTGACTGCAAAGAAAAGGTCTTGAGGAAAGACCTGCGAGACCACGTGGAGAAGGCGTG
TAAATACCGGGAAGCCACATGCAGCCACTGCAAGAGTCAGGTTCCGATGATCGCGCTGCAGAAACACGAA
GACACCGACTGTCCCTGCGTGGTGGTGTCCTGCCCTCACAAGTGCAGCGTCCAGACTCTCCTGAGGAGCG
AGTTGAGTGCACACTTGTCAGAGTGTGTCAATGCCCCCAGCACCTGTAGTTTTAAGCGCTATGGCTGCGT
TTTTCAGGGGACAAACCAGCAGATCAAGGCCCACGAGGCCAGCTCCGCCGTGCAGCACGTCAACCTGCTG
AAGGAGTGGAGCAACTCGCTCGAAAAGAAGGTTTCCTTGTTGCAGAATGAAAGTGTAGAAAAAAACAAGA
GCATACAAAGTTTGCACAATCAGATATGTAGCTTTGAAATTGAAATTGAGAGACAAAAGGAAATGCTTCG
AAATAGTGAATCCAAAATCCTTCATTTACAGCGAGTGATAGACAGCCAAGCAGAGAAACTGAAGGAGCTT
GACAAGGAGATCCGGCCCTTCCGGCAGAACTGGGAGGAAGCAGACAGCATGAAGAGCAGCGTGGAGTCCC
TCCAGAACCGCGTGACCGAGCTGGAGAGCGTGGACAAGAGCGCGGGGCAAGTGGCTCGGAACACAGGCCT
GCTGGAGTCCCAGCTGAGCCGGCATGACCAGATGCTGAGTGTGCACGACATCCGCCTAGCCGACATGGAC
CTGCGCTTCCAGGTCCTGGAGACCGCCAGCTACAATGGAGTGCTCATCTGGAAGATTCGCGACTACAAGC
GGCGGAAGCAGGAGGCCGTCATGGGGAAGACCCTGTCCCTTTACAGCCAGCCTTTCTACACTGGTTACTT
TGGCTATAAGATGTGTGCCAGGGTCTACCTGAACGGGGACGGGATGGGGAAGGGGACGCACTTGTCGCTG
TTTTTTGTCATCATGCGTGGAGAATATGATGCCCTGCTTCCTTGGCCGTTTAAGCAGAAAGTGACACTCA
TGCTGATGGATCAGGGGTCCTCTCGACGTCATTTGGGAGATGCATTCAAGCCCGACCCCAACAGCAGCAG
CTTCAAGAAGCCCACTGGAGAGATGAATATCGCCTCTGGCTGCCCAGTCTTTGTGGCCCAAACTGTTCTA
GAAAATGGGACATATATTAAAGATGATACAATTTTTATTAAAGTCATAGTGGATACTTCGGATCTGCCCG
ATCCCTGATTGCCAACTTTCTTGTACAAAGTTGGCATTATAAGAAAGCATTGCTTATCAATTTGTTGCAA
CGAACAGGTCACTATCAGTCAAAATAAAATCATTATTTGCCATCCAGCTGATATCCCCTATAGTGAGTCG
TATTACATGGTCATAGCTGTTTCCTGGCAGCTCTGGCCCGTGTCTCAAAATCTCTGATGTTACATTGCAC
AAGATAAAAATATATCATCATGCCTCCTCTAGACCAGCCAGGACAGAAATGCCTCGACTTCGCTGCTACC
CAAGGTTGCCGGGTGACGCACACCGTGGAAACGGATGAAGGCACGAACCCAGTGGACATAAGCCTGTTCG
GTTCGTAAGCTGTAATGCAAGTAGCGTATGCGCTCACGCAACTGGTCCAGAACCTTGACCGAACGCAGCG
GTGGTAACGGCGCAGTGGCGGTTTTCATGGCTTGTTATGACTGTTTTTTTGGGGTACAGTCTATGCCTCG
GGCATCCAAGCAGCAAGCGCGTTACGCCGTGGGTCGATGTTTGATGTTATGGAGCAGCAACGATGTTACG
CAGCAGGGCAGTCGCCCTAAAACAAAGTTAAACATTATGAGGGAAGCGGTGATCGCCGAAGTATCGACTC
AACTATCAGAGGTAGTTGGCGTCATCGAGCGCCATCTCGAACCGACGTTGCTGGCCGTACATTTGTACGG
CTCCGCAGTGGATGGCGGCCTGAAGCCACACAGTGATATTGATTTGCTGGTTACGGTGACCGTAAGGCTT
GATGAAACAACGCGGCGAGCTTTGATCAACGACCTTTTGGAAACTTCGGCTTCCCCTGGAGAGAGCGAGA
TTCTCCGCGCTGTAGAAGTCACCATTGTTGTGCACGACGACATCATTCCGTGGCGTTATCCAGCTAAGCG
CGAACTGCAATTTGGAGAATGGCAGCGCAATGACATTCTTGCAGGTATCTTCGAGCCAGCCACGATCGAC
ATTGATCTGGCTATCTTGCTGACAAAAGCAAGAGAACATAGCGTTGCCTTGGTAGGTCCAGCGGCGGAGG
AACTCTTTGATCCGGTTCCTGAACAGGATCTATTTGAGGCGCTAAATGAAACCTTAACGCTATGGAACTC
GCCGCCCGACTGGGCTGGCGATGAGCGAAATGTAGTGCTTACGTTGTCCCGCATTTGGTACAGCGCAGTA
ACCGGCAAAATCGCGCCGAAGGATGTCGCTGCCGACTGGGCAATGGAGCGCCTGCCGGCCCAGTATCAGC
CCGTCATACTTGAAGCTAGACAGGCTTATCTTGGACAAGAAGAAGATCGCTTGGCCTCGCGCGCAGATCA
GTTGGAAGAATTTGTCCACTACGTGAAAGGCGAGATCACCAAGGTAGTCGGCAAATAACCCTCGAGCCAC
CCATGACCAAAATCCCTTAACGTGAGTTACGCGTCGTTCCACTGAGCGTCAGACCCCGTAGAAAAGATCA
AAGGATCTTCTTGAGATCCTTTTTTTCTGCGCGTAATCTGCTGCTTGCAAACAAAAAAACCACCGCTACC
AGCGGTGGTTTGTTTGCCGGATCAAGAGCTACCAACTCTTTTTCCGAAGGTAACTGGCTTCAGCAGAGCG
CAGATACCAAATACTGTTCTTCTAGTGTAGCCGTAGTTAGGCCACCACTTCAAGAACTCTGTAGCACCGC
CTACATACCTCGCTCTGCTAATCCTGTTACCAGTGGCTGCTGCCAGTGGCGATAAGTCGTGTCTTACCGG
GTTGGACTCAAGACGATAGTTACCGGATAAGGCGCAGCGGTCGGGCTGAACGGGGGGTTCGTGCACACAG
CCCAGCTTGGAGCGAACGACCTACACCGAACTGAGATACCTACAGCGTGAGCTATGAGAAAGCGCCACGC
TTCCCGAAGGGAGAAAGGCGGACAGGTATCCGGTAAGCGGCAGGGTCGGAACAGGAGAGCGCACGAGGGA
GCTTCCAGGGGGAAACGCCTGGTATCTTTATAGTCCTGTCGGGTTTCGCCACCTCTGACTTGAGCGTCGA
TTTTTGTGATGCTCGTCAGGGGGGCGGAGCCTATGGAAAAACGCCAGCAACGCGGCCTTTTTACGGTTCC
TGGCCTTTTGCTGGCCTTTTGCTCACATGTTCTTTCCTGCGTTATCCCCTGATTCTGTGGATAACCGTAT
TACCGCCTTTGAGTGAGCTGATACCGCTCGCCGCAGCCGAACGACCGAGCGCAGCGAGTCAGTGAGCGAG
GAAGCGGAAGAGCGCCCAATACGCAAACCGCCTCTCCCCGCGCGTTGGCCGATTCATTAATGCAGCTGGC
ACGACAGGTTTCCCGACTGGAAAGCGGGCAGTGAGCGCAACGCAATTAATACGCGTACCGCTAGCCAGGA
AGAGTTTGTAGAAACGCAAAAAGGCCATCCGTCAGGATGGCCTTCTGCTTAGTTTGATGCCTGGCAGTTT
ATGGCGGGCGTCCTGCCCGCCACCCTCCGGGCCGTTGCTTCACAACGTTCAAATCCGCTCCCGGCGGATT
TGTCCTACTCAGGAGAGCGTTCACCGACAAACAACAGATAAAACGAAAGGCCCAGTCTTCCGACTGAGCC
TTTCGTTTTATTTGATGCCT
