>Addgene plasmid #81574 | pDONR223_TRAF3_p.N312S | depositor partial sequence | sequence record 154893 | Insert sequence
ATGGAGTCGAGTAGAAAGATGGACTCTCCTGGCGCGCTGCAGACTAACCCGCCGCTAAAGCTGCACACTG
ACCGCAGTGCTGGGACGCCAGTTTTTGTCCCTGAACAAGGAGGTTACAAGGAAAAGTTTGTGAAGACCGT
GGAGGACAAGTACAAGTGTGAGAAGTGCCACCTGGTGCTGTGCAGCCCGAAGCAGACCGAGTGTGGGCAC
CGCTTCTGCGAGAGCTGCATGGCGGCCCTGCTGAGCTCTTCAAGTCCAAAATGTACAGCGTGTCAAGAGA
GCATCGTTAAAGATAAGGTGTTTAAGGATAATTGCTGCAAGAGAGAAATTCTGGCTCTTCAGATCTATTG
TCGGAATGAAAGCAGAGGTTGTGCAGAGCAGTTAATGCTGGGACATCTGCTGGTGCATTTAAAAAATGAT
TGCCATTTTGAAGAACTTCCATGTGTGCGTCCTGACTGCAAAGAAAAGGTCTTGAGGAAAGACCTGCGAG
ACCACGTGGAGAAGGCGTGTAAATACCGGGAAGCCACATGCAGCCACTGCAAGAGTCAGGTTCCGATGAT
CGCGCTGCAGAAACACGAAGACACCGACTGTCCCTGCGTGGTGGTGTCCTGCCCTCACAAGTGCAGCGTC
CAGACTCTCCTGAGGAGCGAGTTGAGTGCACACTTGTCAGAGTGTGTCAATGCCCCCAGCACCTGTAGTT
TTAAGCGCTATGGCTGCGTTTTTCAGGGGACAAACCAGCAGATCAAGGCCCACGAGGCCAGCTCCGCCGT
GCAGCACGTCAACCTGCTGAAGGAGTGGAGCAACTCGCTCGAAAAGAAGGTTTCCTTGTTGCAGAATGAA
AGTGTAGAAAAAAACAAGAGCATACAAAGTTTGCACAATCAGATATGTAGCTTTGAAATTGAAATTGAGA
GACAAAAGGAAATGCTTCGAAATAGTGAATCCAAAATCCTTCATTTACAGCGAGTGATAGACAGCCAAGC
AGAGAAACTGAAGGAGCTTGACAAGGAGATCCGGCCCTTCCGGCAGAACTGGGAGGAAGCAGACAGCATG
AAGAGCAGCGTGGAGTCCCTCCAGAACCGCGTGACCGAGCTGGAGAGCGTGGACAAGAGCGCGGGGCAAG
TGGCTCGGAACACAGGCCTGCTGGAGTCCCAGCTGAGCCGGCATGACCAGATGCTGAGTGTGCACGACAT
CCGCCTAGCCGACATGGACCTGCGCTTCCAGGTCCTGGAGACCGCCAGCTACAATGGAGTGCTCATCTGG
AAGATTCGCGACTACAAGCGGCGGAAGCAGGAGGCCGTCATGGGGAAGACCCTGTCCCTTTACAGCCAGC
CTTTCTACACTGGTTACTTTGGCTATAAGATGTGTGCCAGGGTCTACCTGAACGGGGACGGGATGGGGAA
GGGGACGCACTTGTCGCTGTTTTTTGTCATCATGCGTGGAGAATATGATGCCCTGCTTCCTTGGCCGTTT
AAGCAGAAAGTGACACTCATGCTGATGGATCAGGGGTCCTCTCGACGTCATTTGGGAGATGCATTCAAGC
CCGACCCCAACAGCAGCAGCTTCAAGAAGCCCACTGGAGAGATGAATATCGCCTCTGGCTGCCCAGTCTT
TGTGGCCCAAACTGTTCTAGAAAATGGGACATATATTAAAGATGATACAATTTTTATTAAAGTCATAGTG
GATACTTCGGATCTGCCCGATCCC
